>Addgene plasmid #56351 | mPapaya1-CENPB-N-22 | addgene full sequence | sequence record 226507 | Addgene NGS Result
CGTTACATAACTTACGGTAAATGGCCCGCCTGGCTGACCGCCCAACGACCCCCGCCCATTGACGTCAATA
ATGACGTATGTTCCCATAGTAACGCCAATAGGGACTTTCCATTGACGTCAATGGGTGGAGTATTTACGGT
AAACTGCCCACTTGGCAGTACATCAAGTGTATCATATGCCAAGTACGCCCCCTATTGACGTCAATGACGG
TAAATGGCCCGCCTGGCATTATGCCCAGTACATGACCTTATGGGACTTTCCTACTTGGCAGTACATCTAC
GTATTAGTCATCGCTATTACCATGGTGATGCGGTTTTGGCAGTACATCAATGGGCGTGGATAGCGGTTTG
ACTCACGGGGATTTCCAAGTCTCCACCCCATTGACGTCAATGGGAGTTTGTTTTGGCACCAAAATCAACG
GGACTTTCCAAAATGTCGTAACAACTCCGCCCCATTGACGCAAATGGGCGGTAGGCGTGTACGGTGGGAG
GTCTATATAAGCAGAGCTGGTTTAGTGAACCGTCAGATCCGCTAGCCACCATGGGCCCCAAGCGGCGGCA
GCTGACGTTCCGGGAGAAGTCGCGGATCATCCAGGAGGTGGAGGAGAACCCGGACCTACGCAAGGGCGAG
ATCGCGCGGCGCTTCAACATCCCGCCGTCCACGCTGAGCACGATCCTGAAGAACAAGCGCGCCATCCTGG
CGTCGGAGCGCAAGTACGGGGTGGCCTCCACCTGCCGCAAGACCAACAAGCTGTCTCCCTACGACAAGCT
CGAGGGCTTGCTCATCGCCTGGTTCCAGCAGATCCGCGCCGCCGGCCTGCCGGTCAAGGGCATCATCCTC
AAGGAGAAGGCGCTGCGCATAGCCGAGGAGCTGGGCATGGACGACTTCACCGCCTCCAACGGCTGGCTGG
ACCGCTTCCGCCGGCGCCACGGCGTGGTGTCCTGCAGCGGCGTGGCCCGCGCCCGCGCGCGAAACGCTGC
CCCCCGCACCCCGGCGGCGCCTGCCAGTCCGGCCGCGGTGCCCTCGGAGGGCAGTGGCGGGAGCACTCTC
GAGCTCAAGCTTCGAATTCTGCAGTCGACGGTACCGCGGGCCCGGGATCCACCGGTCGCCACCATGGTGA
GCAAGGGCGAGGGGCAATCGAAGCATGGACTAAAGGAGGAGATGACGGTGAAGTACCACATGGAAGGTTG
CGTTAATGGTCACAAATTTGTCATTACTGGAGAGGGCATTGGAAACCCTTTTAAGGGTAAGCAAACCGCA
AATTTGTGTGTGATAGAAGGAGGCCCGCTGCCGTTCTCGGAGGACATTTTAAGTCCGGGTTTTAAATATG
GTGACCGGATTTTCACAGAGTACCCACAGGATATTGTAGATTACTTCAAGAACTCATGTCCAGCGGGCTA
TACGTGGGAAAGGAGCTACCTCTTTGAGGACGGAGCGGTCTGTCGATGCAACGTGGACATAACAGTCTCT
GAAAAGGAGAACTGCATCTATCACAAAAGTATCTTCAGAGGGGTGAATTTTCCCGCCGACGGCCCCGTAA
TGAAGAAAATGACCACTAATTGGGAAGCTAGTACCGAGAAAATTGTGCCTGTTCCAAAGCAAGGGATATT
AAAGGGAAAGGTCAAAATGTGCCTGTTGCTGAAGGATGGCGGTCGTTATCATTGCCAGTTTGATACGGTA
TATAAAGCTAAATCAGTGCCCTCCAAGATGCCAGAATGGCATTTTATACAGCATAAGCTCCTTAGGGAGG
ACCGCTCTGATGCTAAAAACCAGAAATGGCAATTAACAGAACATGCAATCGCAGGCATGGACGAGCTGTA
CAAGTAAGCGGCCGCGACTCTAGATCATAATCAGCCATACCACATTTGTAGAGGTTTTACTTGCTTTAAA
AAACCTCCCACACCTCCCCCTGAACCTGAAACATAAAATGAATGCAATTGTTGTTGTTAACTTGTTTATT
GCAGCTTATAATGGTTACAAATAAAGCAATAGCATCACAAATTTCACAAATAAAGCATTTTTTTCACTGC
ATTCTAGTTGTGGTTTGTCCAAACTCATCAATGTATCTTAAGGCGTAAATTGTAAGCGTTAATATTTTGT
TAAAATTCGCGTTAAATTTTTGTTAAATCAGCTCATTTTTTAACCAATAGGCCGAAATCGGCAAAATCCC
TTATAAATCAAAAGAATAGACCGAGATAGGGT
[37 nt withheld, positions 2203-2239]
AAAGAACGTGGACTCCAACGTCAAAGG
[49 nt withheld, positions 2267-2315]
T
[91 nt withheld, positions 2317-2407]
G
[124 nt withheld, positions 2409-2532]
CAGGTGGCACTTTTCGGGGAAATGTGCGCGGAACCCCTATTTGTTTATTTTTCTAAATACATTCAAATAT
GTATCCGCTCATGAGACAATAACCCTGATAAATGCTTCAATAATATTGAAAAAGGAAGAGTCCTGAGGCG
GAAAGAACCAGCTGTGGAATGTGTGTCAGTTAGGGTGTGGAAAGTCCCCAGGCTCCCCAGCAGGCAGAAG
TATGCAAAGCATGCATCTCAATTAGTCAGCAACCAGGTGTGGAAAGTCCCCAGGCTCCCCAGCAGGCAGA
AGTATGCAAAGCATGCATCTCAATTAGTCAGCAACCATAGTCCCGCCCCTAACTCCGCCCATCCCGCCCC
TAACTCCGCCCAGTTCCGCCCATTCTCCGCCCCATGGCTGACTAATTTTTTTTATTTATGCAGAGGCCGA
GGCCGCCTCGGCCTCTGAGCTATTCCAGAAGTAGTGAGGAGGCTTTTTTGGAGGCCTAGGCTTTTGCAAA
GATCGATCAAGAGACAGGATGAGGATCGTTTCGCATGATTGAACAAGATGGATTGCACGCAGGTTCTCCG
GCCGCTTGGGTGGAGAGGCTATTCGGCTATGACTGGGCACAACAGACAATCGGCTGCTCTGATGCCGCCG
TGTTCCGGCTGTCAGCGCAGGGGCGCCCGGTTCTTTTTGTCAAGACCGACCTGTCCGGTGCCCTGAATGA
ACTGCAAGACGAGGCAGCGCGGCTATCGTGGCTGGCCACGACGGGCGTTCCTTGCGCAGCTGTGCTCGAC
GTTGTCACTGAAGCGGGAAGGGACTGGCTGCTATTGGGCGAAGTGCCGGGGCAGGATCTCCTGTCATCTC
ACCTTGCTCCTGCCGAGAAAGTATCCATCATGGCTGATGCAATGCGGCGGCTGCATACGCTTGATCCGGC
TACCTGCCCATTCGACCACCAAGCGAAACATCGCATCGAGCGAGCACGTACTCGGATGGAAGCCGGTCTT
GTCGATCAGGATGATCTGGACGAAGAGCATCAGGGGCTCGCGCCAGCCGAACTGTTCGCCAGGCTCAAGG
CGAGCATGCCCGACGGCGAGGATCTCGTCGTGACCCATGGCGATGCCTGCTTGCCGAATATCATGGTGGA
AAATGGCCGCTTTTCTGGATTCATCGACTGTGGCCGGCTGGGTGTGGCGGACCGCTATCAGGACATAGCG
TTGGCTACCCGTGATATTGCTGAAGAGCTTGGCGGCGAATGGGCTGACCGCTTCCTCGTGCTTTACGGTA
TCGCCGCTCCCGATTCGCAGCGCATCGCCTTCTATCGCCTTCTTGACGAGTTCTTCTGAGCGGGACTCTG
GGGTTCGAAATGACCGACCAAGCGACGCCCAACCTGCCATCACGAGATTTCGATTCCACCGCCGCCTTCT
ATGAAAGGTTGGGCTTCGGAATCGTTTTCCGGGACGCCGGCTGGATGATCCTCCAGCGCGGGGATCTCAT
GCTGGAGTTCTTCGCCCACCCTAGGGGGAGGCTAACTGAAACACGGAAGGAGACAATACCGGAAGGAACC
CGCGCTATGACGGCAATAAAAAGACAGAATAAAACGCACGGTGTTGGGTCGTTTGTTCATAAACGCGGGG
TTCGGTCCCAGGGCTGGCACTCTGTCGATACCCCACCGAGACCCCATTGGGGCCAATACGCCCGCGTTTC
TTCCTTTTCCCCACCCCACCCCCCAAGTTCGGGTGAAGGCCCAGGGCTCGCAGCCAACGTCGGGGCGGCA
GGCCCTGCCATAGCCTCAGGTTACTCATATATACTTTAGATTGATTTAAAACTTCATTTTTAATTTAAAA
GGATCTAGGTGAAGATCCTTTTTGATAATCTCATGACCAAAATCCCTTAACGTGAGTTTTCGTTCCACTG
AGCGTCAGACCCCGTAGAAAAGATCAAAGGATCTTCTTGAGATCCTTTTTTTCTGCGCGTAATCTGCTGC
TTGCAAACAAAAAAACCACCGCTACCAGCGGTGGTTTGTTTGCCGGATCAAGAGCTACCAACTCTTTTTC
CGAAGGTAACTGGCTTCAGCAGAGCGCAGATACCAAATACTGTTCTTCTAGTGTAGCCGTAGTTAGGCCA
CCACTTCAAGAACTCTGTAGCACCGCCTACATACCTCGCTCTGCTAATCCTGTTACCAGTGGCTGCTGCC
AGTGGCGATAAGTCGTGTCTTACCGGGTTGGACTCAAGACGATAGTTACCGGATAAGGCGCAGCGGTCGG
GCTGAACGGGGGGTTCGTGCACACAGCCCAGCTTGGAGCGAACGACCTACACCGAACTGAGATACCTACA
GCGTGAGCTATGAGAAAGCGCCACGCTTCCCGAAGGGAGAAAGGCGGACAGGTATCCGGTAAGCGGCAGG
GTCGGAACAGGAGAGCGCACGAGGGAGCTTCCAGGGGGAAACGCCTGGTATCTTTATAGTCCTGTCGGGT
TTCGCCACCTCTGACTTGAGCGTCGATTTTTGTGATGCTCGTCAGGGGGGCGGAGCCTATGGAAAAACGC
CAGCAACGCGGCCTTTTTACGGTTCCTGGCCTTTTGCTGGCCTTTTGCTCACATGTTCTTTCCTGCGTTA
TCCCCTGATTCTGTGGATAACCGTATTACCGCCATGCATTAGTTATTAATAGTAATCAATTACGGGGTCA
TTAGTTCATAGCCCATATATGGAGTTCCG
Features (pLannotate 1.2.2; 16 found; start..end, strand, type, name):
      1..304     +  enhancer       CMV enhancer: human cytomegalovirus immediate early enhancer
    305..508     +  promoter       CMV promoter: human cytomegalovirus (CMV) immediate early promoter
    541..1047    +  CDS            CENPB (fragment): CENPB_HUMAN - Experimental evidence at protein level: Swiss-Prot protein existence level 1. Interacts with centromeric heterochromatin in chromosomes and binds to a specific 17 bp subset of alphoid satellite DNA, called the CENP-B box (PubMed:11726497). May organize arrays of centromere satellite DNA into a higher-order structure which then directs centromere formation and kinetochore assembly in mammalian chromosomes (Probable). From Homo sapiens (Human).
   1048..1100    +  misc_feature   MCS: multiple cloning site
   1114..1827    +  CDS            mPapaya1: monomeric yellow fluorescent protein derived from the Zoanthus fluorescent protein zFP538 mammalian codon-optimized
   1843..1926    +  CDS            large T antigen (fragment): large T antigen from SV40 (simian virus 40)
   1949..2070    +  polyA_signal   SV40 poly(A) signal: SV40 polyadenylation signal
   2104..2532    -  rep_origin     f1 ori (sequence partly withheld): f1 bacteriophage origin of replication; arrow indicates direction of (+) strand synthesis
   2559..2663    +  promoter       AmpR promoter: bla
   2665..3022    +  promoter       SV40 promoter: SV40 enhancer and early promoter
   3057..3851    +  CDS            NeoR/KanR: aminoglycoside phosphotransferase from Tn5; aph(3')-II (or nptII); confers resistance to neomycin, kanamycin, and G418 (Geneticin®)
   3872..4024    +  CDS            ble (fragment): BLE_KLEPN - Experimental evidence at protein level: Swiss-Prot protein existence level 1. Binding protein with a strong affinity to the bleomycin family of antibiotics. Binds to CL990; an antimitotic-antibiotic compound. From Klebsiella pneumoniae.
   4083..4130    +  polyA_signal   HSV TK poly(A) signal: herpes simplex virus thymidine kinase polyadenylation signal (Cole and Stacy, 1985)
   4221..4237    -  polyA_signal   bGH poly(A) signal (fragment): bovine growth hormone polyadenylation signal
   4459..5047    +  rep_origin     ori: high-copy-number ColE1/pMB1/pBR322/pUC origin of replication
   5162..5221    +  enhancer       CMV enhancer (fragment): human cytomegalovirus immediate early enhancer
