[The description below was written by a language model from this plasmid's Addgene catalogue record and pLannotate feature annotations shown in this document.]
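Description:
mPapaya1-CENPB-N-22 is a mammalian expression plasmid built on the mPapaya1-N1 backbone, an N1-style fusion vector in which the gene of interest is placed upstream of the fluorescent protein. The sequenced record is about 5.2 kb. It is maintained in E. coli at high copy through a ColE1/pUC-type origin and also carries an f1 phage origin. A single NeoR/KanR (Tn5 aminoglycoside phosphotransferase) gene serves both hosts: a bacterial bla-type promoter drives it for kanamycin selection in bacteria, while the adjacent SV40 enhancer/early promoter and an HSV TK polyadenylation signal allow G418 selection of stably transfected mammalian cells. The short ble, bGH poly(A) and SV40 large T antigen fragments in the annotation are most likely partial sequence matches within backbone regions rather than functional elements.

The expression cassette uses the human CMV immediate early enhancer and promoter to drive a fragment of human CENPB encoding amino acids 1–169, the DNA-binding domain. This is joined through a short linker derived from the multiple cloning site to mPapaya1 at the C terminus, and the transcript ends at an SV40 polyadenylation signal. mPapaya1 is a mammalian codon-optimised monomeric yellow fluorescent protein engineered from the Zoanthus protein zFP538, with recorded excitation and emission maxima of 530 and 541 nm. Because the CENP-B DNA-binding domain recognises the CENP-B box in centromeric alphoid satellite DNA, the fusion concentrates at centromeres within the nucleus. The construct is therefore used as a fluorescent centromere marker for imaging in mammalian cells, and to show how mPapaya1 performs as a fusion tag.
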