Addgene plasmid #56351: mPapaya1-CENPB-N-22
Purpose: Localization: Nucleus/Centromeres, Excitation: 530, Emission: 541
Depositing lab: Michael Davidson. Depositing organization: Florida State University, Tallahassee. Publication: An engineered monomeric Zoanthus sp. yellow fluorescent protein. Hoi H, Howe ES, Ding Y, Zhang W, Baird MA, Sell BR, Allen JR, Davidson MW, Campbell RE. Chem Biol. 2013 Oct 24;20(10):1296-304. doi: 10.1016/j.chembiol.2013.08.008. Epub 2013 Oct 3. PubMed 24094838.
Backbone
  Vector backbone: mPapaya1-N1
  Backbone size w/o insert (bp): 4750
  Vector type: Mammalian Expression
  Selectable markers: Neomycin (select with G418)
Growth in bacteria
  Bacterial resistance: Kanamycin, 50 μg/mL
  Growth temperature: 37°C
  Growth strain: DH5alpha
  Copy number: High Copy
Gene/Insert
  Gene/Insert name: CENPB (alt name: NM_001810.5)
  Species: H. sapiens (human)
  Mutation: aa 1-169 of CENPB (DNA Binding Domain)
  Entrez Gene: CENPB
  Promoter: CMV
  Tag / fusion protein: mPapaya1 (C terminal on backbone)
  Cloning method: Unknown
  Sequencing primers: 5′ CMV-F; 3′ SV40pA-R
Terms and licenses: Academic/Nonprofit Terms; Industry Terms: Not Available to Industry
Depositor comments: . Excitation = 530; Emission = 541
How to cite: mPapaya1-CENPB-N-22 was a gift from Michael Davidson (Addgene plasmid # 56351 ; http://n2t.net/addgene:56351 ; RRID:Addgene_56351)
