>Addgene plasmid #56351 | mPapaya1-CENPB-N-22 | depositor partial sequence | sequence record 87251 | insert sequence
GACGTCAGATCCGCTAGCCACCATGGGCCCCAAGCGGCGGCAGCTGACGTTCCGGGAGAAGTCGCGGATC
ATCCAGGAGGTGGAGGAGAACCCGGACCTACGCAAGGGCGAGATCGCGCGGCGCTTCAACATCCCGCCGT
CCACGCTGAGCACGATCCTGAAGAACAAGCGCGCCATCCTGGCGTCGGAGCGCAAGTACGGGGTGGCCTC
CACCTGCCGCAAGACCAACAAGCTGTCTCCCTACGACAAGCTCGAGGGCTTGCTCATCGCCTGGTTCCAG
CAGATCCGCGCCGCCGGCCTGCCGGTCAAGGGCATCATCCTCAAGGAGAAGGCGCTGCGCATAGCCGAGG
AGCTGGGCATGGACGACTTCACCGCCTCCAACGGCTGGCTGGACCGCTTCCGCCGGCGCCACGGCGTGGT
GTCCTGCAGCGGCGTGGCCCGCGCCCGCGCGCGAAACGCTGCCCCCCGCACCCCGGCGGCGCCTGCCAGT
CCGGCCGCGGTGCCCTCGGAGGGCAGTGGCGGGAGCACTCTCGAGCTCAAGCTTCGAATTCTGCAGTCGA
CGGTACCGCGGGCCCGGGATCCACCGGTCGCCACCATGGTGAGCAAGGGCGAGGGGCAATCGAAGCATGG
ACTAAAGGAGGAGATGACGGTGAAGTACCACATGGAAGGTTGCGTTAATGGTCACAAATTTGTCATTACT
GGAGAGGGCATTGGAAACCCTTTTAAGGGTAAGCAAACCGCAAATTTGTGTGTGATAGAAGGAGGCCCGC
TGCCGTTCTCGGAGGACATTTTAAGTCCGGGTTTTAAATATGGTGACCGGATTTTCACAGAGTACCCACA
GGATATTGTAGATTACTTCAAGAACTCATGTCCAGCGGGCTATACGTGGGAAAGGAGCTACCTCTTTGAG
GACGGAGCGGTCTGTCGATGCAACGTGGACATAACAGTCTCTGAAAAGGAGAACTGCATCTATCACAAAA
GTATCTTCAGAGGGGTGAATTTTCCCGCCGACGGCCCCGTAATGAAGAAAATGACCACTAATTGGGAAGC
TAGTACCGAGAAAATTGTGCCTGTTCCAAAGCAAGGGATATTAAAGGGAAAGGTCAAAATGTGCCTGTTG
CTGAAGGATGGCGGTCGTTATCATTGCCAGTTTGATACGGTATATAAAGCTAAATCAGTGCCCTCCAAGA
TGCCAGAATGGCATTTTATACAGCATAAGCTCCTTAGGGAGGACCGCTCTGATGCTAAAAACCAGAAATG
GCAATTAACAGAACATGCAATCGCAGGCATGGACGAGCTGTACAAGTAAGCGGCCGCGACTCTAGATCAT
AATCAGCCATACC
